Addgene plasmid #34799: pQTEV-KCNIP2
Depositing lab: Konrad Buessow. Depositing organization: Max Planck Institute for Molecular Genetics. Publication: Structural genomics of human proteins--target selection and generation of a public catalogue of expression clones. Bussow K, Scheich C, Sievert V, Harttig U, Schultz J, Simon B, Bork P, Lehrach H, Heinemann U. Microb Cell Fact. 2005 Jul 5;4:21. doi: 10.1186/1475-2859-4-21. PubMed 15998469.
Backbone
  Vector backbone: pQTEV
  Backbone size w/o insert (bp): 4700
  Vector type: Bacterial Expression
Growth in bacteria
  Bacterial resistance: Ampicillin, 100 μg/mL
  Growth temperature: 37°C
  Growth strain: Rosetta
  Copy number: Unknown
Gene/Insert
  Gene/Insert name: Kv channel interacting protein 2 (alt names: KCNIP2; PSFEp250G064; DKFZp566L1246)
  Species: H. sapiens (human)
  GenBank ID: DQ000562
  Entrez Gene: KCNIP2 (a.k.a. KCHIP2)
  Tag / fusion protein: His (N terminal on backbone); TEV (N terminal on backbone)
  Cloning method: Restriction Enzyme; 5′ cloning site BamHI (not destroyed); 3′ cloning site NotI (not destroyed)
  Sequencing primers: 5′ TGAGCGGATAACAATTTCACACAG; 3′ GGCAACCGAGCGTTCTGAAC
Terms and licenses: Academic/Nonprofit Terms; Industry Terms: Not Available to Industry
Depositor comments: The vector pQTEV is derived from Qiagen pQE-2 and contains an inactive chloramphenicol resistance gene sequence. The Rosetta bacterial strain contains an additional plasmid. The second plasmid, pRARE, provides rare tRNAs for overexpression of recombinant proteins. It has 4694 bp and is chloramphenicol resistence.
How to cite: pQTEV-KCNIP2 was a gift from Konrad Buessow (Addgene plasmid # 34799 ; http://n2t.net/addgene:34799 ; RRID:Addgene_34799)
