[The description below was written by a language model from this plasmid's Addgene catalogue record and pLannotate feature annotations shown in this document.]
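Description:
pQTEV-KCNIP2 is a bacterial expression plasmid for producing human Kv channel interacting protein 2 (KCNIP2, also called KCHIP2) in E. coli. It is built on pQTEV, a derivative of the Qiagen pQE-2 vector, and the full sequence record is 5,450 nt. The plasmid replicates from a ColE1/pMB1-type origin, with a pBR322 bom region and a remnant of rop nearby, and is selected with ampicillin through the β-lactamase gene. The feature table also annotates a cat coding sequence behind a partial cat promoter, but the depositor states that this chloramphenicol resistance sequence is inactive. The listed growth strain, Rosetta, carries a separate chloramphenicol-resistant plasmid, pRARE, which supplies rare tRNAs to aid overexpression of recombinant proteins.

Expression is driven by the bacteriophage T5 promoter, which is read by E. coli RNA polymerase and is controlled by lac operator sequences. A lacI gene under the strong lacIq promoter on the same plasmid supplies repressor, so transcription is held off until induced with IPTG. The open reading frame begins with a vector-encoded N-terminal His tag followed by a TEV protease recognition site, allowing metal-affinity purification and subsequent removal of the tag. The KCNIP2 cDNA was inserted between BamHI and NotI sites, both retained, and the annotation matches it as a fragment of the reference protein, which may reflect a particular isoform or a partial alignment. The lambda t0 terminator follows the insert, with an rrnB T1 terminator further downstream. KCNIP2 is a calcium-dependent regulatory subunit of Kv4-type A-type potassium channels. The clone belongs to a public catalogue of human protein expression constructs generated for structural genomics.
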