Features (pLannotate 1.2.2; 18 found; start..end, strand, type, name):
     10..54      +  promoter       T5 promoter: bacteriophage T5 promoter for E. coli RNA polymerase, with embedded lac operator
     62..78      +  protein_bind   lac operator: The lac repressor binds to the lac operator to inhibit transcription in E. coli. This inhibition can be relieved by adding lactose or isopropyl-β-D-thiogalactopyranoside (IPTG). lac repressor encoded by lacI
    121..141     +  CDS            7xHis: 6xHis affinity tag
    165..185     +  CDS            capTEV™ (fragment): composite tag for in vivo biotinylation, TEV protease cleavage, and 6xHis tagging
    265..861     +  CDS            KCNIP2 (fragment): KCIP2_HUMAN - Also known as KCHIP2. Experimental evidence at protein level: Swiss-Prot protein existence level 1. Regulatory subunit of Kv4/D (Shal)-type voltage-gated rapidly inactivating A-type potassium channels. Modulates channel density, inactivation kinetics and rate of recovery from inactivation in a calcium-dependent and isoform-specific manner. In vitro, modulates KCND2/Kv4.2 and KCND3/Kv4.3 currents. Involved in KCND2 and KCND3 trafficking to the cell surface. May be required for the expression of I(To) currents in the heart (By similarity). From Homo sapiens (Human).
    907..1001    +  terminator     lambda t0 terminator: transcription terminator from phage lambda
   1016..1044    +  promoter       cat promoter (fragment): promoter of the E. coli cat gene encoding chloramphenicol acetyltransferase
   1045..1701    +  CDS            cat: CAT_ECOLX - Experimental evidence at protein level: Swiss-Prot protein existence level 1. This enzyme is an effector of chloramphenicol resistance in bacteria. From Escherichia coli. This protein is used as a marker in many commonly used cloning vectors, such as pACYC184.
   1769..1855    +  terminator     rrnB T1 terminator: Escherichia coli rrnB; transcription terminator T1 from the E. coli rrnB gene
   1878..1895    -  promoter       tet promoter (fragment): E. coli promoter for tetracycline efflux protein gene
   1914..1935    -  protein_bind   CAP binding site: CAP binding activates transcription in the presence of cAMP. E. coli catabolite activator protein
   1948..3030    -  CDS            lacI: lac repressor; lacI; The lac repressor binds to the lac operator to inhibit transcription in E. coli. This inhibition can be relieved by adding lactose or isopropyl-β-D-thiogalactopyranoside (IPTG).
   3031..3108    -  promoter       lacIq promoter: lacI (mutant); In the lacIq allele, a single base change in the promoter boosts expression of the lacI gene about 10-fold.
   3157..3198    +  CDS            rop (fragment): Rop protein, which maintains plasmids at low copy number; rop
   3300..3440    +  misc_feature   bom: basis of mobility region from pBR322
   3626..4214    -  rep_origin     ori: high-copy-number ColE1/pMB1/pBR322/pUC origin of replication
   4385..5245    -  CDS            AmpR: β-lactamase; bla; confers resistance to ampicillin, carbenicillin, and related antibiotics
   5246..5350    -  promoter       AmpR promoter: bla
>Addgene plasmid #34799 | pQTEV-KCNIP2 | depositor full sequence | sequence record 41843 | Author sequence
CTCGAGAAATCATAAAAAATTTATTTGCTTTGTGAGCGGATAACAATTATAATAGATTCAATTGTGAGCG
GATAACAATTTCACACAGAATTCATTAAAGAGGAGAAATTAACTATGAAACATCACCATCACCATCACCA
TAGCGATTACGACATCCCCACTACTGAGAATCTTTATTTTCAGGGATCCAACCGATGCCCCCGCAGGTGC
CGGAGCCCGCTGGGGCAGGCAGCGCGATCCCTCTACCAGCTGGTGACTGGGTCGCTGTCCCCAGACAGCG
TGGACGATGAATTTGAATCGTCCACCGTGTGTCACCGGCCTGAGGGTCTGGAGCAGCTGCAGGAGCAAAC
CAAATTCACGCGCAAGGAGTTGCAGGTCCTGTACCGGGGCTTCAAGAACGAATGTCCCAGCGGAATTGTC
AATGAGGAGAACTTCAAGCAGATTTACTCCCAGTTCTTTCCTCAAGGAGACTCCAGCACCTATGCCACTT
TTCTCTTCAATGCCTTTGACACCAACCATGATGGCTCGGTCAGTTTTGAGGACTTTGTGGCTGGTTTGTC
CGTGATTCTTCGGGGAACTGTAGATGACAGGCTTAATTGGGCCTTCAACCTGTATGACCTTAACAAGGAC
GGCTGCATCACCAAGGAGGAAATGCTTGACATCATGAAGTCCATCTATGACATGATGGGCAAGTACACGT
ACCCTGCACTCCGGGAGGAGGCCCCAAGGGAACACGTGGAGAGCTTCTTCCAGAAGATGGACAGAAACAA
GGATGGTGTGGTGACCAATGAGGAATTCATTGAGTCTTGTCAAAAGGATGAGAACATCATGAGGTCCATG
CAGCTCTTTGACAATGTCATCTGAGCGGCCGCTCGACCTGCAGCCAAGCTTAATTAGCTGAGCTTGGACT
CCTGTTGATAGATCCAGTAATGACCTCAGAACTCCATCTGGATTTGTTCAGAACGCTCGGTTGCCGCCGG
GCGTTTTTTATTGGTGAGAATCCAAGCTAGCTTGGCGAGATTTTCAGGAGCTAAGGAAGCTAAAATGGAG
AAAAAAATCACTGGATATACCACCGTTGATATATCCCAATGGCATCGTAAAGAACATTTTGAGGCATTTC
AGTCAGTTGCTCAATGTACCTATAACCAGACCGTTCAGCTGGATATTACGGCCTTTTTAAAGACCGTAAA
GAAAAATAAGCACAAGTTTTATCCGGCCTTTATTCACATTCTTGCCCGCCTGATGAATGCTCATCCGGAA
TTTCGTATGGCAATGAAAGACGGTGAGCTGGTGATATGGGATAGTGTTCACCCTTGTTACACCGTTTTCC
ATGAGCAAACTGAAACGTTTTCATCGCTCTGGAGTGAATACCACGACGATTTCCGGCAGTTTCTACACAT
ATATTCGCAAGATGTGGCGTGTTACGGTGAAAACCTGGCCTATTTCCCTAAAGGGTTTATTGAGAATATG
TTTTTCGTCTCAGCCAATCCCTGGGTGAGTTTCACCAGTTTTGATTTAAACGTGGCCAATATGGACAACT
TCTTCGCCCCCGTTTTCACCATGGGCAAATATTATACGCAAGGCGACAAGGTGCTGATGCCGCTGGCGAT
TCAGGTTCATCATGCCGTTTGTGATGGCTTCCATGTCGGCAGAATGCTTAATGAATTACAACAGTACTGC
GATGAGTGGCAGGGCGGGGCGTAATTTTTTTAAGGCAGTTATTGGTGCCCTTAAACGCCTGGGGTAATGA
CTCTCTAGCTTGAGGCATCAAATAAAACGAAAGGCTCAGTCGAAAGACTGGGCCTTTCGTTTTATCTGTT
GTTTGTCGGTGAACGCTCTCCTGAGTAGGACAAATCCGCCCTCTAGATTACGTGCAGTCGATGATAAGCT
GTCAAACATGAGAATTGTGCCTAATGAGTGAGCTAACTTACATTAATTGCGTTGCGCTCACTGCCCGCTT
TCCAGTCGGGAAACCTGTCGTGCCAGCTGCATTAATGAATCGGCCAACGCGCGGGGAGAGGCGGTTTGCG
TATTGGGCGCCAGGGTGGTTTTTCTTTTCACCAGTGAGACGGGCAACAGCTGATTGCCCTTCACCGCCTG
GCCCTGAGAGAGTTGCAGCAAGCGGTCCACGCTGGTTTGCCCCAGCAGGCGAAAATCCTGTTTGATGGTG
GTTAACGGCGGGATATAACATGAGCTGTCTTCGGTATCGTCGTATCCCACTACCGAGATATCCGCACCAA
CGCGCAGCCCGGACTCGGTAATGGCGCGCATTGCGCCCAGCGCCATCTGATCGTTGGCAACCAGCATCGC
AGTGGGAACGATGCCCTCATTCAGCATTTGCATGGTTTGTTGAAAACCGGACATGGCACTCCAGTCGCCT
TCCCGTTCCGCTATCGGCTGAATTTGATTGCGAGTGAGATATTTATGCCAGCCAGCCAGACGCAGACGCG
CCGAGACAGAACTTAATGGGCCCGCTAACAGCGCGATTTGCTGGTGACCCAATGCGACCAGATGCTCCAC
GCCCAGTCGCGTACCGTCTTCATGGGAGAAAATAATACTGTTGATGGGTGTCTGGTCAGAGACATCAAGA
AATAACGCCGGAACATTAGTGCAGGCAGCTTCCACAGCAATGGCATCCTGGTCATCCAGCGGATAGTTAA
TGATCAGCCCACTGACGCGTTGCGCGAGAAGATTGTGCACCGCCGCTTTACAGGCTTCGACGCCGCTTCG
TTCTACCATCGACACCACCACGCTGGCACCCAGTTGATCGGCGCGAGATTTAATCGCCGCGACAATTTGC
GACGGCGCGTGCAGGGCCAGACTGGAGGTGGCAACGCCAATCAGCAACGACTGTTTGCCCGCCAGTTGTT
GTGCCACGCGGTTGGGAATGTAATTCAGCTCCGCCATCGCCGCTTCCACTTTTTCCCGCGTTTTCGCAGA
AACGTGGCTGGCCTGGTTCACCACGCGGGAAACGGTCTGATAAGAGACACCGGCATACTCTGCGACATCG
TATAACGTTACTGGTTTCACATTCACCACCCTGAATTGACTCTCTTCCGGGCGCTATCATGCCATACCGC
GAAAGGTTTTGCACCATTCGATGGTGTCGGAATTTCGGGCAGCGTTGGGTCCTGGCCACGGGTGCGCATG
ATCTAGAGCTGCCTCGCGCGTTTCGGTGATGACGGTGAAAACCTCTGACACATGCAGCTCCCGGAGACGG
TCACAGCTTGTCTGTAAGCGGATGCCGGGAGCAGACAAGCCCGTCAGGGCGCGTCAGCGGGTGTTGGCGG
GTGTCGGGGCGCAGCCATGACCCAGTCACGTAGCGATAGCGGAGTGTATACTGGCTTAACTATGCGGCAT
CAGAGCAGATTGTACTGAGAGTGCACCACATGCGGTGTGAAATACCGCACAGATGCGTAAGGAGAAAATA
CCGCATCAGGCGCTCTTCCGCTTCCTCGCTCACTGACTCGCTGCGCTCGGTCGTTCGGCTGCGGCGAGCG
GTATCAGCTCACTCAAAGGCGGTAATACGGTTATCCACAGAATCAGGGGATAACGCAGGAAAGAACATGT
GAGCAAAAGGCCAGCAAAAGGCCAGGAACCGTAAAAAGGCCGCGTTGCTGGCGTTTTTCCATAGGCTCCG
CCCCCCTGACGAGCATCACAAAAATCGACGCTCAAGTCAGAGGTGGCGAAACCCGACAGGACTATAAAGA
TACCAGGCGTTTCCCCCTGGAAGCTCCCTCGTGCGCTCTCCTGTTCCGACCCTGCCGCTTACCGGATACC
TGTCCGCCTTTCTCCCTTCGGGAAGCGTGGCGCTTTCTCATAGCTCACGCTGTAGGTATCTCAGTTCGGT
GTAGGTCGTTCGCTCCAAGCTGGGCTGTGTGCACGAACCCCCCGTTCAGCCCGACCGCTGCGCCTTATCC
GGTAACTATCGTCTTGAGTCCAACCCGGTAAGACACGACTTATCGCCACTGGCAGCAGCCACTGGTAACA
GGATTAGCAGAGCGAGGTATGTAGGCGGTGCTACAGAGTTCTTGAAGTGGTGGCCTAACTACGGCTACAC
TAGAAGGACAGTATTTGGTATCTGCGCTCTGCTGAAGCCAGTTACCTTCGGAAAAAGAGTTGGTAGCTCT
TGATCCGGCAAACAAACCACCGCTGGTAGCGGTGGTTTTTTTGTTTGCAAGCAGCAGATTACGCGCAGAA
AAAAAGGATCTCAAGAAGATCCTTTGATCTTTTCTACGGGGTCTGACGCTCAGTGGAACGAAAACTCACG
TTAAGGGATTTTGGTCATGAGATTATCAAAAAGGATCTTCACCTAGATCCTTTTAAATTAAAAATGAAGT
TTTAAATCAATCTAAAGTATATATGAGTAAACTTGGTCTGACAGTTACCAATGCTTAATCAGTGAGGCAC
CTATCTCAGCGATCTGTCTATTTCGTTCATCCATAGTTGCCTGACTCCCCGTCGTGTAGATAACTACGAT
ACGGGAGGGCTTACCATCTGGCCCCAGTGCTGCAATGATACCGCGAGACCCACGCTCACCGGCTCCAGAT
TTATCAGCAATAAACCAGCCAGCCGGAAGGGCCGAGCGCAGAAGTGGTCCTGCAACTTTATCCGCCTCCA
TCCAGTCTATTAATTGTTGCCGGGAAGCTAGAGTAAGTAGTTCGCCAGTTAATAGTTTGCGCAACGTTGT
TGCCATTGCTACAGGCATCGTGGTGTCACGCTCGTCGTTTGGTATGGCTTCATTCAGCTCCGGTTCCCAA
CGATCAAGGCGAGTTACATGATCCCCCATGTTGTGCAAAAAAGCGGTTAGCTCCTTCGGTCCTCCGATCG
TTGTCAGAAGTAAGTTGGCCGCAGTGTTATCACTCATGGTTATGGCAGCACTGCATAATTCTCTTACTGT
CATGCCATCCGTAAGATGCTTTTCTGTGACTGGTGAGTACTCAACCAAGTCATTCTGAGAATAGTGTATG
CGGCGACCGAGTTGCTCTTGCCCGGCGTCAATACGGGATAATACCGCGCCACATAGCAGAACTTTAAAAG
TGCTCATCATTGGAAAACGTTCTTCGGGGCGAAAACTCTCAAGGATCTTACCGCTGTTGAGATCCAGTTC
GATGTAACCCACTCGTGCACCCAACTGATCTTCAGCATCTTTTACTTTCACCAGCGTTTCTGGGTGAGCA
AAAACAGGAAGGCAAAATGCCGCAAAAAAGGGAATAAGGGCGACACGGAAATGTTGAATACTCATACTCT
TCCTTTTTCAATATTATTGAAGCATTTATCAGGGTTATTGTCTCATGAGCGGATACATATTTGAATGTAT
TTAGAAAAATAAACAAATAGGGGTTCCGCGCACATTTCCCCGAAAAGTGCCACCTGACGTCTAAGAAACC
ATTATTATCATGACATTAACCTATAAAAATAGGCGTATCACGAGGCCCTTTCGTCTTCAC
