>Addgene plasmid #34799 | pQTEV-KCNIP2 | addgene partial sequence | sequence record 61014 | pQE-Fwd 5'-CCCGAAAAGTGCCACCTG-3'
AAATAGGCGTATCACGAGGCCCTTTCGTCTTCACCTCGAGAAATCATAAAAAATTTATTTGCTTTGTGAG
CGGATAACAATTATAATAGATTCAATTGTGAGCGGATAACAATTTCACACAGAATTCATTAAAGAGGAGA
AATTAACTATGAAACATCACCATCACCATCACCATAGCGATTACGACATCCCCACTACTGAGAATCTTTA
TTTTCAGGGATCCAACCGATGCCCCCGCAGGTGCCGGAGCCCGCTGGGGCAGGCAGCGCGATCCCTCTAC
CAGCTGGTGACTGGGTCGCTGTCCCCAGACAGCGTGGACGATGAATTTGAATCGTCCACCGTGTGTCACC
GGCCTGAGGGTCTGGAGCAGCTGCAGGAGCAAACCAAATTCACGCGCAAGGAGTTGCAGGTCCTGTACCG
GGGCTTCAAGAACGAATGTCCCAGCGGAATTGTCAATGAGGAGAACTTCAAGCAGATTTACTCCCAGTTC
TTTCCTCAAGGAGACTCCAGCACCTATGCCACTTTTCTCTTCAATGCCTTTGACACCAACCATGATGGCT
CGGTCAGTTTTGAGGACTTTGTGGCTGGTTTGTCCGTGATTCTTCGGGGAACTGTAGATGACAGGCTTAA
TTGGGCCTTCAACCTGTATGACCTTAACAAGGACGGCTGCATCACCAAGGAGGAAATGCTTGACATCATG
AAGTCCATCTATGACATGATGGGCAAGTACACGTACCCTGCACTCCGGGAGGAGGCCCCAAGGGAACACG
TGGAGAGCTTCTTCCAGAAGATGGACAGAAACAAGGATGGTGTGGTGACCAATGAGGAATTCATTGAGTC
T
